>Addgene plasmid #121533 | pSLQ1371-sgITGB1-1 | depositor full sequence | sequence record 231531 | pSLQ1371-sgITGB1-1 sequence 8319 bps
GCTTAAGCGGTCGACGGATCGGGAGATCTCCCGATCCCCTATGGTGCACTCTCAGTACAATCTGCTCTGA
TGCCGCATAGTTAAGCCAGTATCTGCTCCCTGCTTGTGTGTTGGAGGTCGCTGAGTAGTGCGCGAGCAAA
ATTTAAGCTACAACAAGGCAAGGCTTGACCGACAATTGCATGAAGAATCTGCTTAGGGTTAGGCGTTTTG
CGCTGCTTCGCGATGTACGGGCCAGATATACGCGTTGACATTGATTATTGACTAGTTATTAATAGTAATC
AATTACGGGGTCATTAGTTCATAGCCCATATATGGAGTTCCGCGTTACATAACTTACGGTAAATGGCCCG
CCTGGCTGACCGCCCAACGACCCCCGCCCATTGACGTCAATAATGACGTATGTTCCCATAGTAACGCCAA
TAGGGACTTTCCATTGACGTCAATGGGTGGAGTATTTACGGTAAACTGCCCACTTGGCAGTACATCAAGT
GTATCATATGCCAAGTACGCCCCCTATTGACGTCAATGACGGTAAATGGCCCGCCTGGCATTATGCCCAG
TACATGACCTTATGGGACTTTCCTACTTGGCAGTACATCTACGTATTAGTCATCGCTATTACCATGGTGA
TGCGGTTTTGGCAGTACATCAATGGGCGTGGATAGCGGTTTGACTCACGGGGATTTCCAAGTCTCCACCC
CATTGACGTCAATGGGAGTTTGTTTTGGCACCAAAATCAACGGGACTTTCCAAAATGTCGTAACAACTCC
GCCCCATTGACGCAAATGGGCGGTAGGCGTGTACGGTGGGAGGTCTATATAAGCAGCGCGTTTTGCCTGT
ACTGGGTCTCTCTGGTTAGACCAGATCTGAGCCTGGGAGCTCTCTGGCTAACTAGGGAACCCACTGCTTA
AGCCTCAATAAAGCTTGCCTTGAGTGCTTCAAGTAGTGTGTGCCCGTCTGTTGTGTGACTCTGGTAACTA
GAGATCCCTCAGACCCTTTTAGTCAGTGTGGAAAATCTCTAGCAGTGGCGCCCGAACAGGGACTTGAAAG
CGAAAGGGAAACCAGAGGAGCTCTCTCGACGCAGGACTCGGCTTGCTGAAGCGCGCACGGCAAGAGGCGA
GGGGCGGCGACTGGTGAGTACGCCAAAAATTTTGACTAGCGGAGGCTAGAAGGAGAGAGATGGGTGCGAG
AGCGTCAGTATTAAGCGGGGGAGAATTAGATCGCGATGGGAAAAAATTCGGTTAAGGCCAGGGGGAAAGA
AAAAATATAAATTAAAACATATAGTATGGGCAAGCAGGGAGCTAGAACGATTCGCAGTTAATCCTGGCCT
GTTAGAAACATCAGAAGGCTGTAGACAAATACTGGGACAGCTACAACCATCCCTTCAGACAGGATCAGAA
GAACTTAGATCATTATATAATACAGTAGCAACCCTCTATTGTGTGCATCAAAGGATAGAGATAAAAGACA
CCAAGGAAGCTTTAGACAAGATAGAGGAAGAGCAAAACAAAAGTAAGACCACCGCACAGCAAGCGGCCGG
CCGCGCTGATCTTCAGACCTGGAGGAGGAGATATGAGGGACAATTGGAGAAGTGAATTATATAAATATAA
AGTAGTAAAAATTGAACCATTAGGAGTAGCACCCACCAAGGCAAAGAGAAGAGTGGTGCAGAGAGAAAAA
AGAGCAGTGGGAATAGGAGCTTTGTTCCTTGGGTTCTTGGGAGCAGCAGGAAGCACTATGGGCGCAGCGT
CAATGACGCTGACGGTACAGGCCAGACAATTATTGTCTGGTATAGTGCAGCAGCAGAACAATTTGCTGAG
GGCTATTGAGGCGCAACAGCATCTGTTGCAACTCACAGTCTGGGGCATCAAGCAGCTCCAGGCAAGAATC
CTGGCTGTGGAAAGATACCTAAAGGATCAACAGCTCCTGGGGATTTGGGGTTGCTCTGGAAAACTCATTT
GCACCACTGCTGTGCCTTGGAATGCTAGTTGGAGTAATAAATCTCTGGAACAGATTTGGAATCACACGAC
CTGGATGGAGTGGGACAGAGAAATTAACAATTACACAAGCTTAATACACTCCTTAATTGAAGAATCGCAA
AACCAGCAAGAAAAGAATGAACAAGAATTATTGGAATTAGATAAATGGGCAAGTTTGTGGAATTGGTTTA
ACATAACAAATTGGCTGTGGTATATAAAATTATTCATAATGATAGTAGGAGGCTTGGTAGGTTTAAGAAT
AGTTTTTGCTGTACTTTCTATAGTGAATAGAGTTAGGCAGGGATATTCACCATTATCGTTTCAGACCCAC
CTCCCAACCCCGAGGGGACCCGACAGGCCCGAAGGAATAGAAGAAGAAGGTGGAGAGAGAGACAGAGACA
GATCCATTCGATTAGTGAACGGATCGGCACTGCGTGCGCCAATTCTGCAGACAAATGGCAGTATTCATCC
ACAATTTTAAAAGAAAAGGGGGGATTGGGGGGTACAGTGCAGGGGAAAGAATAGTAGACATAATAGCAAC
AGACATACAAACTAAAGAATTACAAAAACAAATTACAAAAATTCAAAATTTTCGGGTTTATTACAGGGAC
AGCAGAGATCCAGTTTGGTTAGTACCGGGCCCGCTCTAGAGATCCGACGCGCCATCTCTAGGCCCGCGCC
GGCCCCCTCGCACGGACTTGTGGGAGAAGCTCGGCTACTCCCCTGCCCCGGTTAATTTGCATATAATATT
TCCTAGTAACTATAGAGGCTTAATGTGCGATAAAAGACAGATAATCTGTTCTTTTTAATACTAGCTACAT
TTTACATGATAGGCTTGGATTTCTATAACTTCGTATAGCATACATTATACGAAGTTATAAACAGCACAAA
AGGAAACTCACCCTAACTGTAAAGTAATTGTGTGTTTTGAGACTATAAGTATCCCTTGGAGAACCACCTT
GTTGGAAGCAGGGCCAAATTGTGGGGTTTAAGAGCTATGCTGGAAACAGCATAGCAAGTTTAAATAAGGC
TAGTCCGTTATCAACTTGAAAAAGTGGCACCGAGTCGGTGCTTTTTTTCTCGAGTACTAGGATCCATTAG
GCGGCCGCGTGGATAACCGTATTACCGCCATGCATTAGTTATTAATAGTAATCAATTACGGGGTCATTAG
TTCATAGCCCATATATGGAGTTCCGCGTTACATAACTTACGGTAAATGGCCCGCCTGGCTGACCGCCCAA
CGACCCCCGCCCATTGACGTCAATAATGACGTATGTTCCCATAGTAACGCCAATAGGGACTTTCCATTGA
CGTCAATGGGTGGAGTATTTACGGTAAACTGCCCACTTGGCAGTACATCAAGTGTATCATATGCCAAGTA
CGCCCCCTATTGACGTCAATGACGGTAAATGGCCCGCCTGGCATTATGCCCAGTACATGACCTTATGGGA
CTTTCCTACTTGGCAGTACATCTACGTATTAGTCATCGCTATTACCATGGTGATGCGGTTTTGGCAGTAC
ATCAATGGGCGTGGATAGCGGTTTGACTCACGGGGATTTCCAAGTCTCCACCCCATTGACGTCAATGGGA
GTTTGTTTTGGCACCAAAATCAACGGGACTTTCCAAAATGTCGTAACAACTCCGCCCCATTGACGCAAAT
GGGCGGTAGGCGTGTACGGTGGGAGGTCTATATAAGCAGAGCTGGTTTAGTGAACCGTCAGATCCGCTAG
CCCACCATGACCGAGTACAAGCCCACGGTGCGCCTCGCCACCCGCGACGACGTCCCCCGGGCCGTACGCA
CCCTCGCCGCCGCGTTCGCCGACTACCCCGCCACGCGCCACACCGTCGACCCGGACCGCCACATCGAGCG
GGTCACCGAGCTGCAAGAACTCTTCCTCACGCGCGTCGGGCTCGACATCGGCAAGGTGTGGGTCGCGGAC
GACGGCGCCGCGGTGGCGGTCTGGACCACGCCGGAGAGCGTCGAAGCGGGGGCGGTGTTCGCCGAGATCG
GCCCGCGCATGGCCGAGTTGAGCGGTTCCCGGCTGGCCGCGCAGCAACAGATGGAAGGCCTCCTGGCGCC
GCACCGGCCCAAGGAGCCCGCGTGGTTCCTGGCCACCGTCGGCGTCTCGCCCGACCACCAGGGCAAGGGT
CTGGGCAGCGCCGTCGTGCTCCCCGGAGTGGAGGCGGCCGAGCGCGCCGGGGTGCCCGCCTTCCTGGAGA
CCTCCGCGCCCCGCAACCTCCCCTTCTACGAGCGGCTCGGCTTCACCGTCACCGCCGACGTCGAGGTGCC
CGAAGGACCGCGCACCTGGTGCATGACCCGCAAGCCCGGTGCCGGATCGGGAGAGGGCAGAGGAAGTCTG
CTAACATGCGGTGACGTCGAGGAGAATCCTGGCCCACCGGTCGCCACCATGGTGAGCAAGGGCGAGGAGG
ATAACATGGCCATCATCAAGGAGTTCATGCGCTTCAAGGTGCACATGGAGGGCTCCGTGAACGGCCACGA
GTTCGAGATCGAGGGCGAGGGCGAGGGCCGCCCCTACGAGGGCACCCAGACCGCCAAGCTGAAGGTGACC
AAGGGTGGCCCCCTGCCCTTCGCCTGGGACATCCTGTCCCCTCAGTTCATGTACGGCTCCAAGGCCTACG
TGAAGCACCCCGCCGACATCCCCGACTACTTGAAGCTGTCCTTCCCCGAGGGCTTCAAGTGGGAGCGCGT
GATGAACTTCGAGGACGGCGGCGTGGTGACCGTGACCCAGGACTCCTCCCTGCAGGACGGCGAGTTCATC
TACAAGGTGAAGCTGCGCGGCACCAACTTCCCCTCCGACGGCCCCGTAATGCAGAAGAAGACCATGGGCT
GGGAGGCCTCCTCCGAGCGGATGTACCCCGAGGACGGCGCCCTGAAGGGCGAGATCAAGCAGAGGCTGAA
GCTGAAGGACGGCGGCCACTACGACGCTGAGGTCAAGACCACCTACAAGGCCAAGAAGCCCGTGCAGCTG
CCCGGCGCCTACAACGTCAACATCAAGTTGGACATCACCTCCCACAACGAGGACTACACCATCGTGGAAC
AGTACGAACGCGCCGAGGGCCGCCACTCCACCGGCGGCATGGACGAGCTGTACAAGTAAGAATTCGTCGA
GGGACCTAATAACTTCGTATAGCATACATTATACGAAGTTATACATGTTTAAGGGTTCCGGTTCCACTAG
GTACAATTCGATATCAAGCTTATCGATAATCAACCTCTGGATTACAAAATTTGTGAAAGATTGACTGGTA
TTCTTAACTATGTTGCTCCTTTTACGCTATGTGGATACGCTGCTTTAATGCCTTTGTATCATGCTATTGC
TTCCCGTATGGCTTTCATTTTCTCCTCCTTGTATAAATCCTGGTTGCTGTCTCTTTATGAGGAGTTGTGG
CCCGTTGTCAGGCAACGTGGCGTGGTGTGCACTGTGTTTGCTGACGCAACCCCCACTGGTTGGGGCATTG
CCACCACCTGTCAGCTCCTTTCCGGGACTTTCGCTTTCCCCCTCCCTATTGCCACGGCGGAACTCATCGC
CGCCTGCCTTGCCCGCTGCTGGACAGGGGCTCGGCTGTTGGGCACTGACAATTCCGTGGTGTTGTCGGGG
AAATCATCGTCCTTTCCTTGGCTGCTCGCCTGTGTTGCCACCTGGATTCTGCGCGGGACGTCCTTCTGCT
ACGTCCCTTCGGCCCTCAATCCAGCGGACCTTCCTTCCCGCGGCCTGCTGCCGGCTCTGCGGCCTCTTCC
GCGTCTTCGCCTTCGCCCTCAGACGAGTCGGATCTCCCTTTGGGCCGCCTCCCCGCATCGATACCGTCGA
CCTCGATCGAGACCTAGAAAAACATGGAGCAATCACAAGTAGCAATACAGCAGCTACCAATGCTGATTGT
GCCTGGCTAGAAGCACAAGAGGAGGAGGAGGTGGGTTTTCCAGTCACACCTCAGGTACCTTTAAGACCAA
TGACTTACAAGGCAGCTGTAGATCTTAGCCACTTTTTAAAAGAAAAGGGGGGACTGGAAGGGCTAATTCA
CTCCCAACGAAGACAAGATATCCTTGATCTGTGGATCTACCACACACAAGGCTACTTCCCTGATTGGCAG
AACTACACACCAGGGCCAGGGATCAGATATCCACTGACCTTTGGATGGTGCTACAAGCTAGTACCAGTTG
AGCAAGAGAAGGTAGAAGAAGCCAATGAAGGAGAGAACACCCGCTTGTTACACCCTGTGAGCCTGCATGG
GATGGATGACCCGGAGAGAGAAGTATTAGAGTGGAGGTTTGACAGCCGCCTAGCATTTCATCACATGGCC
CGAGAGCTGCATCCGGACTGTACTGGGTCTCTCTGGTTAGACCAGATCTGAGCCTGGGAGCTCTCTGGCT
AACTAGGGAACCCACTGCTTAAGCCTCAATAAAGCTTGCCTTGAGTGCTTCAAGTAGTGTGTGCCCGTCT
GTTGTGTGACTCTGGTAACTAGAGATCCCTCAGACCCTTTTAGTCAGTGTGGAAAATCTCTAGCAGCATG
TGAGCAAAAGGCCAGCAAAAGGCCAGGAACCGTAAAAAGGCCGCGTTGCTGGCGTTTTTCCATAGGCTCC
GCCCCCCTGACGAGCATCACAAAAATCGACGCTCAAGTCAGAGGTGGCGAAACCCGACAGGACTATAAAG
ATACCAGGCGTTTCCCCCTGGAAGCTCCCTCGTGCGCTCTCCTGTTCCGACCCTGCCGCTTACCGGATAC
CTGTCCGCCTTTCTCCCTTCGGGAAGCGTGGCGCTTTCTCATAGCTCACGCTGTAGGTATCTCAGTTCGG
TGTAGGTCGTTCGCTCCAAGCTGGGCTGTGTGCACGAACCCCCCGTTCAGCCCGACCGCTGCGCCTTATC
CGGTAACTATCGTCTTGAGTCCAACCCGGTAAGACACGACTTATCGCCACTGGCAGCAGCCACTGGTAAC
AGGATTAGCAGAGCGAGGTATGTAGGCGGTGCTACAGAGTTCTTGAAGTGGTGGCCTAACTACGGCTACA
CTAGAAGAACAGTATTTGGTATCTGCGCTCTGCTGAAGCCAGTTACCTTCGGAAAAAGAGTTGGTAGCTC
TTGATCCGGCAAACAAACCACCGCTGGTAGCGGTGGTTTTTTTGTTTGCAAGCAGCAGATTACGCGCAGA
AAAAAAGGATCTCAAGAAGATCCTTTGATCTTTTCTACGGGGTCTGACGCTCAGTGGAACGAAAACTCAC
GTTAAGGGATTTTGGTCATGAGATTATCAAAAAGGATCTTCACCTAGATCCTTTTAAATTAAAAATGAAG
TTTTAAATCAATCTAAAGTATATATGAGTAAACTTGGTCTGACAGTTACCAATGCTTAATCAGTGAGGCA
CCTATCTCAGCGATCTGTCTATTTCGTTCATCCATAGTTGCCTGACTCCCCGTCGTGTAGATAACTACGA
TACGGGAGGGCTTACCATCTGGCCCCAGTGCTGCAATGATACCGCGAGACCCACGCTCACCGGCTCCAGA
TTTATCAGCAATAAACCAGCCAGCCGGAAGGGCCGAGCGCAGAAGTGGTCCTGCAACTTTATCCGCCTCC
ATCCAGTCTATTAATTGTTGCCGGGAAGCTAGAGTAAGTAGTTCGCCAGTTAATAGTTTGCGCAACGTTG
TTGCCATTGCTACAGGCATCGTGGTGTCACGCTCGTCGTTTGGTATGGCTTCATTCAGCTCCGGTTCCCA
ACGATCAAGGCGAGTTACATGATCCCCCATGTTGTGCAAAAAAGCGGTTAGCTCCTTCGGTCCTCCGATC
GTTGTCAGAAGTAAGTTGGCCGCAGTGTTATCACTCATGGTTATGGCAGCACTGCATAATTCTCTTACTG
TCATGCCATCCGTAAGATGCTTTTCTGTGACTGGTGAGTACTCAACCAAGTCATTCTGAGAATAGTGTAT
GCGGCGACCGAGTTGCTCTTGCCCGGCGTCAATACGGGATAATACCGCGCCACATAGCAGAACTTTAAAA
GTGCTCATCATTGGAAAACGTTCTTCGGGGCGAAAACTCTCAAGGATCTTACCGCTGTTGAGATCCAGTT
CGATGTAACCCACTCGTGCACCCAACTGATCTTCAGCATCTTTTACTTTCACCAGCGTTTCTGGGTGAGC
AAAAACAGGAAGGCAAAATGCCGCAAAAAAGGGAATAAGGGCGACACGGAAATGTTGAATACTCATACTC
TTCCTTTTTCAATATTATTGAAGCATTTATCAGGGTTATTGTCTCATGAGCGGATACATATTTGAATGTA
TTTAGAAAAATAAACAAATAGGGGTTCCGCGCACATTTCCCCGAAAAGTGCCACCTGAC
Features (pLannotate 1.2.2; 24 found; start..end, strand, type, name):
     40..92      -  misc_feature   bom (fragment): basis of mobility region from pBR322
    247..626     +  enhancer       CMV enhancer: human cytomegalovirus immediate early enhancer
    627..826     +  promoter       CMV promoter: human cytomegalovirus (CMV) immediate early promoter
    844..1024    +  LTR            5' LTR (truncated): truncated 5' long terminal repeat (LTR) from HIV-1
   1071..1196    +  misc_feature   HIV-1 Ψ: packaging signal of human immunodeficiency virus type 1
   1180..1518    +  CDS            HIV-1 gag (fragment): gag protein from human immunodeficiency virus 1; gag
   1695..1928    +  misc_feature   RRE: The Rev response element (RRE) of HIV-1 allows for Rev-dependent mRNA export from the nucleus to the cytoplasm.
   2305..2405    +  CDS            Rev (fragment): human immunodeficiency virus 1 (HIV-1) Rev protein; rev; enhances nuclear export of unspliced and incompletely spliced viral mRNAs
   2455..2572    +  misc_feature   cPPT/CTS: central polypurine tract and central termination sequence of HIV-1
   2825..2858    +  protein_bind   loxP: Cre-mediated recombination occurs in the 8-bp core sequence (GCATACAT). Cre recombinase
   2984..3051    +  misc_RNA       tracrRNA (fragment): trans-activating CRISPR RNA for the Streptococcus pyogenes CRISPR/Cas9 system
   3176..3479    +  enhancer       CMV enhancer: human cytomegalovirus immediate early enhancer
   3480..3683    +  promoter       CMV promoter: human cytomegalovirus (CMV) immediate early promoter
   3717..4313    +  CDS            PuroR: puromycin N-acetyltransferase; pac from Streptomyces alboniger; confers resistance to puromycin
   4389..5096    +  CDS            mCherry: mCherry is a basic (constitutively fluorescent) red fluorescent protein published in 2004, derived from Discosoma sp.. It is reported to be a very rapidly-maturing monomer with low acid sensitivity.
   5119..5152    +  protein_bind   loxP: Cre-mediated recombination occurs in the 8-bp core sequence (GCATACAT). Cre recombinase
   5185..5208    +  misc_feature   MCS (fragment): pBluescript multiple cloning site
   5208..5796    +  misc_feature   WPRE: woodchuck hepatitis virus posttranscriptional regulatory element
   5797..5816    +  misc_feature   MCS (fragment): pBluescript multiple cloning site
   5818..6318    +  CDS            nef (fragment): NEF_HV1LA - Experimental evidence at protein level: Swiss-Prot protein existence level 1. Extracellular Nef protein targets CD4(+) T-lymphocytes for apoptosis by interacting with CXCR4 surface receptors. From Human immunodeficiency virus type 1 group M subtype B (isolate Lai) (HIV-1).
   6325..6505    +  LTR            5' LTR (truncated): truncated 5' long terminal repeat (LTR) from HIV-1
   6567..7155    -  rep_origin     ori: high-copy-number ColE1/pMB1/pBR322/pUC origin of replication
   7326..8186    -  CDS            AmpR: β-lactamase; bla; confers resistance to ampicillin, carbenicillin, and related antibiotics
   8187..8291    -  promoter       AmpR promoter: bla
