>Addgene plasmid #121533 | pSLQ1371-sgITGB1-1 | addgene full sequence | sequence record 234685 | Addgene NGS Result
GTCGACGGATCGGGAGATCTCCCGATCCCCTATGGTGCACTCTCAGTACAATCTGCTCTGATGCCGCATA
GTTAAGCCAGTATCTGCTCCCTGCTTGTGTGTTGGAGGTCGCTGAGTAGTGCGCGAGCAAAATTTAAGCT
ACAACAAGGCAAGGCTTGACCGACAATTGCATGAAGAATCTGCTTAGGGTTAGGCGTTTTGCGCTGCTTC
GCGATGTACGGGCCAGATATACGCGTTGACATTGATTATTGACTAGTTATTAATAGTAATCAATTACGGG
GTCATTAGTTCATAGCCCATATATGGAGTTCCGCGTTACATAACTTACGGTAAATGGCCCGCCTGGCTGA
CCGCCCAACGACCCCCGCCCATTGACGTCAATAATGACGTATGTTCCCATAGTAACGCCAATAGGGACTT
TCCATTGACGTCAATGGGTGGAGTATTTACGGTAAACTGCCCACTTGGCAGTACATCAAGTGTATCATAT
GCCAAGTACGCCCCCTATTGACGTCAATGACGGTAAATGGCCCGCCTGGCATTATGCCCAGTACATGACC
TTATGGGACTTTCCTACTTGGCAGTACATCTACGTATTAGTCATCGCTATTACCATGGTGATGCGGTTTT
GGCAGTACATCAATGGGCGTGGATAGCGGTTTGACTCACGGGGATTTCCAAGTCTCCACCCCATTGACGT
CAATGGGAGTTTGTTTTGGCACCAAAATCAACGGGACTTTCCAAAATGTCGTAACAACTCCGCCCCATTG
ACGCAAATGGGCGGTAGGCGTGTACGGTGGGAGGTCTATATAAGCAGCGCGTTTTGCCTGTACTGGGTCT
CTCTGGTTAGACCAGATCTGAGCCTGGGAGCTCTCTGGCTAACTAGGGAACCCACTGCTTAAGCCTCAAT
AAAGCTTGCCTTGAGTGCTTCAAGTAGTGTGTGCCCGTCTGTTGTGTGACTCTGGTAACTAGAGATCCCT
CAGACCCTTTTAGTCAGTGTGGAAAATCTCTAGCAGTGGCGCCCGAACAGGGACTTGAAAGCGAAAGGGA
AACCAGAGGAGCTCTCTCGACGCAGGACTCGGCTTGCTGAAGCGCGCACGGCAAGAGGCGAGGGGCGGCG
ACTGGTGAGTACGCCAAAAATTTTGACTAGCGGAGGCTAGAAGGAGAGAGATGGGTGCGAGAGCGTCAGT
ATTAAGCGGGGGAGAATTAGATCGCGATGGGAAAAAATTCGGTTAAGGCCAGGGGGAAAGAAAAAATATA
AATTAAAACATATAGTATGGGCAAGCAGGGAGCTAGAACGATTCGCAGTTAATCCTGGCCTGTTAGAAAC
ATCAGAAGGCTGTAGACAAATACTGGGACAGCTACAACCATCCCTTCAGACAGGATCAGAAGAACTTAGA
TCATTATATAATACAGTAGCAACCCTCTATTGTGTGCATCAAAGGATAGAGATAAAAGACACCAAGGAAG
CTTTAGACAAGATAGAGGAAGAGCAAAACAAAAGTAAGACCACCGCACAGCAAGCGGCCGGCCGCTGATC
TTCAGACCTGGAGGAGGAGATATGAGGGACAATTGGAGAAGTGAATTATATAAATATAAAGTAGTAAAAA
TTGAACCATTAGGAGTAGCACCCACCAAGGCAAAGAGAAGAGTGGTGCAGAGAGAAAAAAGAGCAGTGGG
AATAGGAGCTTTGTTCCTTGGGTTCTTGGGAGCAGCAGGAAGCACTATGGGCGCAGCGTCAATGACGCTG
ACGGTACAGGCCAGACAATTATTGTCTGGTATAGTGCAGCAGCAGAACAATTTGCTGAGGGCTATTGAGG
CGCAACAGCATCTGTTGCAACTCACAGTCTGGGGCATCAAGCAGCTCCAGGCAAGAATCCTGGCTGTGGA
AAGATACCTAAAGGATCAACAGCTCCTGGGGATTTGGGGTTGCTCTGGAAAACTCATTTGCACCACTGCT
GTGCCTTGGAATGCTAGTTGGAGTAATAAATCTCTGGAACAGATTTGGAATCACACGACCTGGATGGAGT
GGGACAGAGAAATTAACAATTACACAAGCTTAATACACTCCTTAATTGAAGAATCGCAAAACCAGCAAGA
AAAGAATGAACAAGAATTATTGGAATTAGATAAATGGGCAAGTTTGTGGAATTGGTTTAACATAACAAAT
TGGCTGTGGTATATAAAATTATTCATAATGATAGTAGGAGGCTTGGTAGGTTTAAGAATAGTTTTTGCTG
TACTTTCTATAGTGAATAGAGTTAGGCAGGGATATTCACCATTATCGTTTCAGACCCACCTCCCAACCCC
GAGGGGACCCGACAGGCCCGAAGGAATAGAAGAAGAAGGTGGAGAGAGAGACAGAGACAGATCCATTCGA
TTAGTGAACGGATCGGCACTGCGTGCGCCAATTCTGCAGACAAATGGCAGTATTCATCCACAATTTTAAA
AGAAAAGGGGGGATTGGGGGGTACAGTGCAGGGGAAAGAATAGTAGACATAATAGCAACAGACATACAAA
CTAAAGAATTACAAAAACAAATTACAAAAATTCAAAATTTTCGGGTTTATTACAGGGACAGCAGAGATCC
AGTTTGGTTAGTACCGGGCCCGCTCTAGAGATCCGACGCGCCATCTCTAGGCCCGCGCCGGCCCCCTCGC
ACGGACTTGTGGGAGAAGCTCGGCTACTCCCCTGCCCCGGTTAATTTGCATATAATATTTCCTAGTAACT
ATAGAGGCTTAATGTGCGATAAAAGACAGATAATCTGTTCTTTTTAATACTAGCTACATTTTACATGATA
GGCTTGGATTTCTATAACTTCGTATAGCATACATTATACGAAGTTATAAACAGCACAAAAGGAAACTCAC
CCTAACTGTAAAGTAATTGTGTGTTTTGAGACTATAAGTATCCCTTGGAGAACCACCTTGTTGGAAGCAG
GGCCAAATTGTGGGGTTTAAGAGCTATGCTGGAAACAGCATAGCAAGTTTAAATAAGGCTAGTCCGTTAT
CAACTTGAAAAAGTGGCACCGAGTCGGTGCTTTTTTTCTCGAGTACTAGGATCCATTAGGCGGCCGCGTG
GATAACCGTATTACCGCCATGCATTAGTTATTAATAGTAATCAATTACGGGGTCATTAGTTCATAGCCCA
TATATGGAGTTCCGCGTTACATAACTTACGGTAAATGGCCCGCCTGGCTGACCGCCCAACGACCCCCGCC
CATTGACGTCAATAATGACGTATGTTCCCATAGTAACGCCAATAGGGACTTTCCATTGACGTCAATGGGT
GGAGTATTTACGGTAAACTGCCCACTTGGCAGTACATCAAGTGTATCATATGCCAAGTACGCCCCCTATT
GACGTCAATGACGGTAAATGGCCCGCCTGGCATTATGCCCAGTACATGACCTTATGGGACTTTCCTACTT
GGCAGTACATCTACGTATTAGTCATCGCTATTACCATGGTGATGCGGTTTTGGCAGTACATCAATGGGCG
TGGATAGCGGTTTGACTCACGGGGATTTCCAAGTCTCCACCCCATTGACGTCAATGGGAGTTTGTTTTGG
CACCAAAATCAACGGGACTTTCCAAAATGTCGTAACAACTCCGCCCCATTGACGCAAATGGGCGGTAGGC
GTGTACGGTGGGAGGTCTATATAAGCAGAGCTGGTTTAGTGAACCGTCAGATCCGCTAGCCCACCATGAC
CGAGTACAAGCCCACGGTGCGCCTCGCCACCCGCGACGACGTCCCCCGGGCCGTACGCACCCTCGCCGCC
GCGTTCGCCGACTACCCCGCCACGCGCCACACCGTCGACCCGGACCGCCACATCGAGCGGGTCACCGAGC
TGCAAGAACTCTTCCTCACGCGCGTCGGGCTCGACATCGGCAAGGTGTGGGTCGCGGACGACGGCGCCGC
GGTGGCGGTCTGGACCACGCCGGAGAGCGTCGAAGCGGGGGCGGTGTTCGCCGAGATCGGCCCGCGCATG
GCCGAGTTGAGCGGTTCCCGGCTGGCCGCGCAGCAACAGATGGAAGGCCTCCTGGCGCCGCACCGGCCCA
AGGAGCCCGCGTGGTTCCTGGCCACCGTCGGCGTCTCGCCCGACCACCAGGGCAAGGGTCTGGGCAGCGC
CGTCGTGCTCCCCGGAGTGGAGGCGGCCGAGCGCGCCGGGGTGCCCGCCTTCCTGGAGACCTCCGCGCCC
CGCAACCTCCCCTTCTACGAGCGGCTCGGCTTCACCGTCACCGCCGACGTCGAGGTGCCCGAAGGACCGC
GCACCTGGTGCATGACCCGCAAGCCCGGTGCCGGATCGGGAGAGGGCAGAGGAAGTCTGCTAACATGCGG
TGACGTCGAGGAGAATCCTGGCCCACCGGTCGCCACCATGGTGAGCAAGGGCGAGGAGGATAACATGGCC
ATCATCAAGGAGTTCATGCGCTTCAAGGTGCACATGGAGGGCTCCGTGAACGGCCACGAGTTCGAGATCG
AGGGCGAGGGCGAGGGCCGCCCCTACGAGGGCACCCAGACCGCCAAGCTGAAGGTGACCAAGGGTGGCCC
CCTGCCCTTCGCCTGGGACATCCTGTCCCCTCAGTTCATGTACGGCTCCAAGGCCTACGTGAAGCACCCC
GCCGACATCCCCGACTACTTGAAGCTGTCCTTCCCCGAGGGCTTCAAGTGGGAGCGCGTGATGAACTTCG
AGGACGGCGGCGTGGTGACCGTGACCCAGGACTCCTCCCTGCAGGACGGCGAGTTCATCTACAAGGTGAA
GCTGCGCGGCACCAACTTCCCCTCCGACGGCCCCGTAATGCAGAAGAAGACCATGGGCTGGGAGGCCTCC
TCCGAGCGGATGTACCCCGAGGACGGCGCCCTGAAGGGCGAGATCAAGCAGAGGCTGAAGCTGAAGGACG
GCGGCCACTACGACGCTGAGGTCAAGACCACCTACAAGGCCAAGAAGCCCGTGCAGCTGCCCGGCGCCTA
CAACGTCAACATCAAGTTGGACATCACCTCCCACAACGAGGACTACACCATCGTGGAACAGTACGAACGC
GCCGAGGGCCGCCACTCCACCGGCGGCATGGACGAGCTGTACAAGTAAGAATTCGTCGAGGGACCTAATA
ACTTCGTATAGCATACATTATACGAAGTTATACATGTTTAAGGGTTCCGGTTCCACTAGGTACAATTCGA
TATCAAGCTTATCGATAATCAACCTCTGGATTACAAAATTTGTGAAAGATTGACTGGTATTCTTAACTAT
GTTGCTCCTTTTACGCTATGTGGATACGCTGCTTTAATGCCTTTGTATCATGCTATTGCTTCCCGTATGG
CTTTCATTTTCTCCTCCTTGTATAAATCCTGGTTGCTGTCTCTTTATGAGGAGTTGTGGCCCGTTGTCAG
GCAACGTGGCGTGGTGTGCACTGTGTTTGCTGACGCAACCCCCACTGGTTGGGGCATTGCCACCACCTGT
CAGCTCCTTTCCGGGACTTTCGCTTTCCCCCTCCCTATTGCCACGGCGGAACTCATCGCCGCCTGCCTTG
CCCGCTGCTGGACAGGGGCTCGGCTGTTGGGCACTGACAATTCCGTGGTGTTGTCGGGGAAATCATCGTC
CTTTCCTTGGCTGCTCGCCTGTGTTGCCACCTGGATTCTGCGCGGGACGTCCTTCTGCTACGTCCCTTCG
GCCCTCAATCCAGCGGACCTTCCTTCCCGCGGCCTGCTGCCGGCTCTGCGGCCTCTTCCGCGTCTTCGCC
TTCGCCCTCAGACGAGTCGGATCTCCCTTTGGGCCGCCTCCCCGCATCGATACCGTCGACCTCGATCGAG
ACCTAGAAAAACATGGAGCAATCACAAGTAGCAATACAGCAGCTACCAATGCTGATTGTGCCTGGCTAGA
AGCACAAGAGGAGGAGGAGGTGGGTTTTCCAGTCACACCTCAGGTACCTTTAAGACCAATGACTTACAAG
GCAGCTGTAGATCTTAGCCACTTTTTAAAAGAAAAGGGGGGACTGGAAGGGCTAATTCACTCCCAACGAA
GACAAGATATCCTTGATCTGTGGATCTACCACACACAAGGCTACTTCCCTGATTGGCAGAACTACACACC
AGGGCCAGGGATCAGATATCCACTGACCTTTGGATGGTGCTACAAGCTAGTACCAGTTGAGCAAGAGAAG
GTAGAAGAAGCCAATGAAGGAGAGAACACCCGCTTGTTACACCCTGTGAGCCTGCATGGGATGGATGACC
CGGAGAGAGAAGTATTAGAGTGGAGGTTTGACAGCCGCCTAGCATTTCATCACATGGCCCGAGAGCTGCA
TCCGGACTGTACTGGGTCTCTCTGGTTAGACCAGATCTGAGCCTGGGAGCTCTCTGGCTAACTAGGGAAC
CCACTGCTTAAGCCTCAATAAAGCTTGCCTTGAGTGCTTCAAGTAGTGTGTGCCCGTCTGTTGTGTGACT
CTGGTAACTAGAGATCCCTCAGACCCTTTTAGTCAGTGTGGAAAATCTCTAGCAGCATGTGAGCAAAAGG
CCAGCAAAAGGCCAGGAACCGTAAAAAGGCCGCGTTGCTGGCGTTTTTCCATAGGCTCCGCCCCCCTGAC
GAGCATCACAAAAATCGACGCTCAAGTCAGAGGTGGCGAAACCCGACAGGACTATAAAGATACCAGGCGT
TTCCCCCTGGAAGCTCCCTCGTGCGCTCTCCTGTTCCGACCCTGCCGCTTACCGGATACCTGTCCGCCTT
TCTCCCTTCGGGAAGCGTGGCGCTTTCTCATAGCTCACGCTGTAGGTATCTCAGTTCGGTGTAGGTCGTT
CGCTCCAAGCTGGGCTGTGTGCACGAACCCCCCGTTCAGCCCGACCGCTGCGCCTTATCCGGTAACTATC
GTCTTGAGTCCAACCCGGTAAGACACGACTTATCGCCACTGGCAGCAGCCACTGGTAACAGGATTAGCAG
AGCGAGGTATGTAGGCGGTGCTACAGAGTTCTTGAAGTGGTGGCCTAACTACGGCTACACTAGAAGAACA
GTATTTGGTATCTGCGCTCTGCTGAAGCCAGTTACCTTCGGAAAAAGAGTTGGTAGCTCTTGATCCGGCA
AACAAACCACCGCTGGTAGCGGTGGTTTTTTTGTTTGCAAGCAGCAGATTACGCGCAGAAAAAAAGGATC
TCAAGAAGATCCTTTGATCTTTTCTACGGGGTCTGACGCTCAGTGGAACGAAAACTCACGTTAAGGGATT
TTGGTCATGAGATTATCAAAAAGGATCTTCACCTAGATCCTTTTAAATTAAAAATGAAGTTTTAAATCAA
TCTAAAGTATATATGAGTAAACTTGGTCTGACAGTTACCAATGCTTAATCAGTGAGGCACCTATCTCAGC
GATCTGTCTATTTCGTTCATCCATAGTTGCCTGACTCCCCGTCGTGTAGATAACTACGATACGGGAGGGC
TTACCATCTGGCCCCAGTGCTGCAATGATACCGCGAGACCCACGCTCACCGGCTCCAGATTTATCAGCAA
TAAACCAGCCAGCCGGAAGGGCCGAGCGCAGAAGTGGTCCTGCAACTTTATCCGCCTCCATCCAGTCTAT
TAATTGTTGCCGGGAAGCTAGAGTAAGTAGTTCGCCAGTTAATAGTTTGCGCAACGTTGTTGCCATTGCT
ACAGGCATCGTGGTGTCACGCTCGTCGTTTGGTATGGCTTCATTCAGCTCCGGTTCCCAACGATCAAGGC
GAGTTACATGATCCCCCATGTTGTGCAAAAAAGCGGTTAGCTCCTTCGGTCCTCCGATCGTTGTCAGAAG
TAAGTTGGCCGCAGTGTTATCACTCATGGTTATGGCAGCACTGCATAATTCTCTTACTGTCATGCCATCC
GTAAGATGCTTTTCTGTGACTGGTGAGTACTCAACCAAGTCATTCTGAGAATAGTGTATGCGGCGACCGA
GTTGCTCTTGCCCGGCGTCAATACGGGATAATACCGCGCCACATAGCAGAACTTTAAAAGTGCTCATCAT
TGGAAAACGTTCTTCGGGGCGAAAACTCTCAAGGATCTTACCGCTGTTGAGATCCAGTTCGATGTAACCC
ACTCGTGCACCCAACTGATCTTCAGCATCTTTTACTTTCACCAGCGTTTCTGGGTGAGCAAAAACAGGAA
GGCAAAATGCCGCAAAAAAGGGAATAAGGGCGACACGGAAATGTTGAATACTCATACTCTTCCTTTTTCA
ATATTATTGAAGCATTTATCAGGGTTATTGTCTCATGAGCGGATACATATTTGAATGTATTTAGAAAAAT
AAACAAATAGGGGTTCCGCGCACATTTCCCCGAAAAGTGCCACCTGAC
Features (pLannotate 1.2.2; 24 found; start..end, strand, type, name):
     31..83      -  misc_feature   bom (fragment): basis of mobility region from pBR322
    238..617     +  enhancer       CMV enhancer: human cytomegalovirus immediate early enhancer
    618..817     +  promoter       CMV promoter: human cytomegalovirus (CMV) immediate early promoter
    835..1015    +  LTR            5' LTR (truncated): truncated 5' long terminal repeat (LTR) from HIV-1
   1062..1187    +  misc_feature   HIV-1 Ψ: packaging signal of human immunodeficiency virus type 1
   1171..1509    +  CDS            HIV-1 gag (fragment): gag protein from human immunodeficiency virus 1; gag
   1684..1917    +  misc_feature   RRE: The Rev response element (RRE) of HIV-1 allows for Rev-dependent mRNA export from the nucleus to the cytoplasm.
   2294..2394    +  CDS            Rev (fragment): human immunodeficiency virus 1 (HIV-1) Rev protein; rev; enhances nuclear export of unspliced and incompletely spliced viral mRNAs
   2444..2561    +  misc_feature   cPPT/CTS: central polypurine tract and central termination sequence of HIV-1
   2814..2847    +  protein_bind   loxP: Cre-mediated recombination occurs in the 8-bp core sequence (GCATACAT). Cre recombinase
   2973..3040    +  misc_RNA       tracrRNA (fragment): trans-activating CRISPR RNA for the Streptococcus pyogenes CRISPR/Cas9 system
   3165..3468    +  enhancer       CMV enhancer: human cytomegalovirus immediate early enhancer
   3469..3672    +  promoter       CMV promoter: human cytomegalovirus (CMV) immediate early promoter
   3706..4302    +  CDS            PuroR: puromycin N-acetyltransferase; pac from Streptomyces alboniger; confers resistance to puromycin
   4378..5085    +  CDS            mCherry: mCherry is a basic (constitutively fluorescent) red fluorescent protein published in 2004, derived from Discosoma sp.. It is reported to be a very rapidly-maturing monomer with low acid sensitivity.
   5108..5141    +  protein_bind   loxP: Cre-mediated recombination occurs in the 8-bp core sequence (GCATACAT). Cre recombinase
   5174..5197    +  misc_feature   MCS (fragment): pBluescript multiple cloning site
   5197..5785    +  misc_feature   WPRE: woodchuck hepatitis virus posttranscriptional regulatory element
   5786..5805    +  misc_feature   MCS (fragment): pBluescript multiple cloning site
   5807..6307    +  CDS            nef (fragment): NEF_HV1LA - Experimental evidence at protein level: Swiss-Prot protein existence level 1. Extracellular Nef protein targets CD4(+) T-lymphocytes for apoptosis by interacting with CXCR4 surface receptors. From Human immunodeficiency virus type 1 group M subtype B (isolate Lai) (HIV-1).
   6314..6494    +  LTR            5' LTR (truncated): truncated 5' long terminal repeat (LTR) from HIV-1
   6556..7144    -  rep_origin     ori: high-copy-number ColE1/pMB1/pBR322/pUC origin of replication
   7315..8175    -  CDS            AmpR: β-lactamase; bla; confers resistance to ampicillin, carbenicillin, and related antibiotics
   8176..8280    -  promoter       AmpR promoter: bla
