[The description below was written by a language model from this plasmid's Addgene catalogue record and pLannotate feature annotations shown in this document.]
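Description:
pSLQ1371-sgITGB1-1 is a lentiviral CRISPR guide-RNA expression plasmid of about 8.3 kb, built on the pSLQ1371 backbone and carrying a 21-nt spacer directed against human ITGB1 (β1 integrin). It is propagated in E. coli through a high-copy ColE1/pUC-type origin with ampicillin selection (AmpR under its own bla promoter). The transfer-vector architecture is HIV-1 based. A CMV enhancer/promoter sits upstream of a truncated 5' LTR to drive genomic RNA production in packaging cells. It is followed by the Ψ packaging signal with a gag fragment, the RRE for Rev-dependent nuclear export, the cPPT/CTS, a WPRE that boosts transcript stability and expression, and a truncated 3' LTR. Packaging functions are not encoded and must be supplied in trans.

The payload consists of two expression units. According to the catalogue entry, a mouse U6 (Pol III) promoter drives the sgRNA. This promoter was not annotated in either feature table, but the S. pyogenes tracrRNA-derived scaffold lies just downstream of the expected position, with the spacer cloned between BstXI and XhoI sites. An internal CMV enhancer/promoter then expresses puromycin N-acetyltransferase and mCherry, linked by a T2A peptide per the record, so transduced mammalian cells can be both drug-selected and tracked by red fluorescence. Two loxP sites flank the sgRNA scaffold and marker cassette, which would in principle permit Cre-mediated excision, though the record does not describe such a use. No Cas9 or dCas9 is encoded, so the plasmid must be paired with a separately supplied Cas9-family effector; the record does not say which. The two sequence records (depositor and NGS) differ by 11 nt in length but carry identical annotations. The associated study examined the role of β1 and β4 integrins in YAP translocation.
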