Addgene plasmid #121533: pSLQ1371-sgITGB1-1
Purpose: sgITGB1-1 sequence: GAAGCAGGGCCAAATTGTGGG. Lentiviral mouse U6 (mU6) promoter-driven expression vector that coexpessed Puro-T2A-mCherry from a CMV promoter.
Depositing lab: Ovijit Chaudhuri & Stanley Qi. Depositing organization: Stanford University. Publication: Identification of cell context-dependent YAP-associated proteins reveals beta1 and beta4 integrin mediate YAP translocation independently of cell spreading. Lee JY, Dominguez AA, Nam S, Stowers RS, Qi LS, Chaudhuri O. Sci Rep. 2019 Nov 20;9(1):17188. doi: 10.1038/s41598-019-53659-4. PubMed 31748579.
Backbone
  Vector backbone: pSLQ1371
  Total vector size (bp): 8319
  Vector type: Mammalian Expression, Lentiviral, CRISPR
  Selectable markers: Puromycin
Growth in bacteria
  Bacterial resistance: Ampicillin, 100 μg/mL
  Growth temperature: 37°C
  Growth strain: NEB Stable
  Copy number: Unknown
Gene/Insert
  Gene/Insert name: sgITGB1-1
  Species: H. sapiens (human)
  Insert size (bp): 21
  Promoter: mouse U6
  Tag / fusion protein: mCherry (C terminal on backbone)
  Cloning method: Restriction Enzyme; 5′ cloning site BstXI (not destroyed); 3′ cloning site XhoI (not destroyed)
  Sequencing primers: 5′ GAGATCCAGTTTGGTTAGTACCGGG
Resource information
  A portion of this plasmid was derived from a plasmid made by: Antonia A. Dominguez and Lei S. Qi, Stanford University
Terms and licenses: Academic/Nonprofit Terms; Industry Terms: Not Available to Industry
How to cite: pSLQ1371-sgITGB1-1 was a gift from Ovijit Chaudhuri & Stanley Qi (Addgene plasmid # 121533 ; http://n2t.net/addgene:121533 ; RRID:Addgene_121533)
